Addgene plasmid #138503: SaKKH-ABE8e-dimer
Purpose: A-to-G base editor
Depositing lab: David Liu. Depositing organization: Broad Institute. Publication: Phage-assisted evolution of an adenine base editor with improved Cas domain compatibility and activity. Richter MF, Zhao KT, Eton E, Lapinaite A, Newby GA, Thuronyi BW, Wilson C, Koblan LW, Zeng J, Bauer DE, Doudna JA, Liu DR. Nat Biotechnol. 2020 Jul;38(7):883-891. doi: 10.1038/s41587-020-0453-z. Epub 2020 Mar 16. PubMed 32433547.
Backbone
  Vector backbone: pCMV with a BR322 origin
  Vector type: Mammalian Expression
Growth in bacteria
  Bacterial resistance: Ampicillin, 100 μg/mL
  Growth temperature: 37°C
  Growth strain: DH5alpha
  Copy number: Unknown
Gene/Insert
  Gene/Insert name: ecTadA(WT)-ecTadA(8e)-nSaCas9 (KKH)
  Species: Other
  Cloning method: Unknown
Terms and licenses: Academic/Nonprofit Terms; Industry Terms: Not Available to Industry
How to cite: SaKKH-ABE8e-dimer was a gift from David Liu (Addgene plasmid # 138503 ; http://n2t.net/addgene:138503 ; RRID:Addgene_138503)
