[The description below was written by a language model from this plasmid's Addgene catalogue record, the feature table of its GenBank file and pLannotate feature annotations shown in this document.]
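Description:
SaKKH-ABE8e-dimer is a 7,869 bp circular mammalian expression plasmid that encodes an adenine (A-to-G) base editor. It is built on a pCMV backbone that replicates in E. coli from a pBR322/ColE1-type origin and is selected with ampicillin through a β-lactamase (AmpR) gene driven by its own promoter. Remnants of a lac promoter/operator region, a lacI fragment, an SV40 promoter fragment and a bom fragment are also detected in the backbone, but they have no stated role.

The payload is one long fusion open reading frame placed downstream of the CMV enhancer and immediate-early promoter, with a T7 promoter just upstream of the coding sequence, and it ends at a bovine growth hormone polyadenylation signal. The catalogue describes the insert as ecTadA(WT)-ecTadA(8e)-nSaCas9(KKH). This means a wild-type copy of the E. coli tRNA adenosine deaminase TadA is followed by the evolved 8e variant, and then by a nickase form of Staphylococcus aureus Cas9 carrying the KKH mutations, which generally relax PAM requirements. The feature tables match this layout, showing two tandem tadA-derived coding segments and SaCas9, each joined by 2xSGGS-XTEN-2xSGGS flexible linkers. A bipartite nuclear localization signal is annotated at the C-terminus, and a primer label suggests another at the N-terminus. Some labels in the held GenBank file, such as "ABE 7.10" and "max10", appear to be carried over from parental constructs and do not describe the 8e deaminase named in the catalogue.

No guide RNA cassette is annotated, so a SaCas9-compatible guide would have to be supplied separately. The "dimer" name reflects the two-deaminase architecture. The plasmid is intended for transient expression in mammalian cells to install targeted A•T-to-G•C changes.
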