LOCUS       Exported 7869 bp ds-DNA circular UNA 31-DEC-2019
DEFINITION  2x BP Genscript ABE7.10 Sa.
ACCESSION   urn.local...c-8wnwdza
VERSION     .
KEYWORDS    .
SOURCE      natural DNA sequence
  ORGANISM  unspecified
REFERENCE   1 (bases 1 to 7869)
  AUTHORS   .
  TITLE     Direct Submission
  JOURNAL   Exported Thursday, Jan 2, 2020 from SnapGene Viewer 5.0.7
            https://www.snapgene.com
FEATURES             Location/Qualifiers
     source          1..7869
                     /organism="unspecified"
                     /mol_type="genomic DNA"
     primer_bind     234..253
                     /standard_name="LCv2_seq1"
                     /label=LCv2_seq1
     primer_bind     261..285
                     /standard_name="ACK15"
                     /label=ACK15
     promoter        275..356
                     /note="Geneious type: Promoter"
     primer_bind     286..306
                     /standard_name="Genewiz CMV-Forward"
                     /label=Genewiz CMV-Forward
     primer_bind     293..314
                     /standard_name="QB0976 pRLuc-MCS-F"
                     /label=QB0976 pRLuc-MCS-F
     primer_bind     complement(331..360)
                     /standard_name="352_CMV_Rev2"
                     /label=352_CMV_Rev2
     primer_bind     377..396
                     /standard_name="T7 promoter"
                     /label=T7 promoter
     promoter        377..395
                     /note="Geneious type: Promoter"
     misc_feature    406..408
                     /standard_name="USER1"
                     /label=USER1
     CDS             409..1059
                     /standard_name="ABE 7.10"
                     /label=ABE 7.10
     misc_feature    412..430
                     /label=Geneious type: Editing History Insertion
                     /note="Geneious type: Editing History Insertion"
     primer_bind     428..487
                     /standard_name="925_Genscript_ABE-BPNLS-fwd"
                     /label=925_Genscript_ABE-BPNLS-fwd
     misc_feature    432..4874
                     /label=Geneious type: Editing History Insertion
                     /note="Geneious type: Editing History Insertion"
     misc_feature    964..1059
                     /standard_name="2xSGGS-XTEN-2xSGGS"
                     /label=2xSGGS-XTEN-2xSGGS
                     /note="Geneious type: Misc"
     CDS             1060..1557
                     /standard_name="max10"
                     /label=max10
     misc_feature    1558..1653
                     /standard_name="2xSGGS-XTEN-2xSGGS"
                     /label=2xSGGS-XTEN-2xSGGS
                     /note="Geneious type: Misc"
     primer_bind     complement(1638..1670)
                     /standard_name="TPH721"
                     /label=TPH721
     CDS             1654..4812
                     /standard_name="SaCas9"
                     /label=SaCas9
     primer_bind     1657..1704
                     /standard_name="TPH494"
                     /label=TPH494
     misc_feature    1657..1670
                     /standard_name="USER Junction"
                     /label=USER Junction
     primer_bind     complement(1670..1694)
                     /standard_name="TPH566"
                     /label=TPH566
     modified_base   1681..1683
     primer_bind     complement(4774..4802)
                     /standard_name="TPH722"
                     /label=TPH722
     primer_bind     4788..4833
                     /standard_name="TPH723"
                     /label=TPH723
     misc_feature    4788..4802
                     /standard_name="USER Junction"
                     /label=USER Junction
     CDS             4825..4875
                     /standard_name="BPNLS"
                     /label=BPNLS
     primer_bind     4876..4899
                     /standard_name="202_bb_NpuN1_F"
                     /label=202_bb_NpuN1_F
     primer_bind     4876..4896
                     /standard_name="129_CMV_fwd"
                     /label=129_CMV_fwd
     primer_bind     4879..4899
                     /standard_name="468_bb-rev-gfpnls"
                     /label=468_bb-rev-gfpnls
     primer_bind     4920..4942
                     /standard_name="304_FP-JL11_F"
                     /label=304_FP-JL11_F
     primer_bind     complement(4924..4941)
                     /standard_name="Genewiz BGHR"
                     /label=Genewiz BGHR
     primer_bind     complement(4924..4941)
                     /standard_name="Eton BGH Reverse"
                     /label=Eton BGH Reverse
     primer_bind     complement(4924..4941)
                     /standard_name="QB0008 BGH Reverse"
                     /label=QB0008 BGH Reverse
     terminator      4927..5154
                     /note="Geneious type: Terminator"
     primer_bind     4927..4947
                     /standard_name="435_bGH_QPCRF1"
                     /label=435_bGH_QPCRF1
     primer_bind     4953..4971
                     /standard_name="436_bGH_QPCRF2"
                     /label=436_bGH_QPCRF2
     primer_bind     complement(5076..5100)
                     /standard_name="ACK64 (end)"
                     /label=ACK64 (end)
     misc_feature    complement(5076..5100)
                     /standard_name="ACK64"
                     /label=ACK64
                     /note="Geneious type: primer_bind_reverse"
     primer_bind     complement(5090..5109)
                     /standard_name="438_bGH_QPCRR2"
                     /label=438_bGH_QPCRR2
     primer_bind     complement(5095..5113)
                     /standard_name="439_bGH_QPCRR3"
                     /label=439_bGH_QPCRR3
     primer_bind     complement(5115..5134)
                     /standard_name="437_bGH_QPCRR1"
                     /label=437_bGH_QPCRR1
     primer_bind     complement(5135..5154)
                     /standard_name="920_bGH-BamHI-rev"
                     /label=920_bGH-BamHI-rev
     primer_bind     5213..5239
                     /standard_name="654_CAG_fwd"
                     /label=654_CAG_fwd
     primer_bind     complement(5225..5241)
                     /standard_name="Genewiz M13R"
                     /label=Genewiz M13R
     primer_bind     complement(5225..5241)
                     /standard_name="QB0048 M13 Reverse"
                     /label=QB0048 M13 Reverse
     primer_bind     complement(5225..5241)
                     /standard_name="Eton M13R Reverse"
                     /label=Eton M13R Reverse
     primer_bind     complement(5225..5241)
                     /standard_name="M13-R (-26)"
                     /label=M13-R (-26)
     primer_bind     complement(5238..5261)
                     /standard_name="QB0108 Tac promoter"
                     /label=QB0108 Tac promoter
     primer_bind     complement(5238..5261)
                     /standard_name="M13-R (-46)"
                     /label=M13-R (-46)
     primer_bind     complement(5238..5260)
                     /standard_name="QB0050 M13/pUC Reverse"
                     /label=QB0050 M13/pUC Reverse
     promoter        complement(5274..5303)
                     /note="Geneious type: Promoter"
     primer_bind     complement(5310..5329)
                     /standard_name="836_Lac-F"
                     /label=836_Lac-F
     primer_bind     complement(5310..5329)
                     /standard_name="Lac-F (EtonSeq)"
                     /label=Lac-F (EtonSeq)
     primer_bind     5318..5342
                     /standard_name="ACK21"
                     /label=ACK21
     misc_feature    complement(5318..5342)
                     /standard_name="ACK32"
                     /label=ACK32
                     /note="Geneious type: primer_bind_reverse"
     primer_bind     complement(5456..5473)
                     /standard_name="QB0039 L4440"
                     /label=QB0039 L4440
     primer_bind     complement(5508..5527)
                     /standard_name="VR"
                     /label=VR
     primer_bind     complement(5597..5618)
                     /standard_name="11_pFYF_Seq_Rev"
                     /label=11_pFYF_Seq_Rev
     misc_feature    complement(5612..6231)
                     /standard_name="pBR322 origin"
                     /label=pBR322 origin
                     /note="Geneious type: Origin of Replication"
     primer_bind     5627..5651
                     /standard_name="ACK10"
                     /label=ACK10
     primer_bind     complement(5688..5707)
                     /standard_name="BR322-F"
                     /label=BR322-F
     misc_feature    5823
                     /label=Geneious type: Editing History Insertion
                     /note="Geneious type: Editing History Insertion"
     primer_bind     5850..5868
                     /standard_name="QB0766 RepO-F"
                     /label=QB0766 RepO-F
     primer_bind     5947..5966
                     /standard_name="833_BR322-rev1"
                     /label=833_BR322-rev1
     primer_bind     complement(5975..5994)
                     /standard_name="QB0767 RepO-R"
                     /label=QB0767 RepO-R
     misc_feature    6068
                     /standard_name="G"
                     /label=G
                     /note="Geneious type: Editing History Replacement"
     primer_bind     6128..6152
                     /standard_name="ACK11"
                     /label=ACK11
     primer_bind     complement(6128..6147)
                     /standard_name="832_BR322-fwd1"
                     /label=832_BR322-fwd1
     misc_feature    complement(6386..7246)
                     /standard_name="amp marker"
                     /label=amp marker
                     /note="Geneious type: Marker"
     primer_bind     6627..6651
                     /standard_name="ACK12"
                     /label=ACK12
     primer_bind     6792..6811
                     /standard_name="ACK563"
                     /label=ACK563
     primer_bind     7009..7028
                     /standard_name="QB0005 Amp-R"
                     /label=QB0005 Amp-R
     primer_bind     complement(7094..7121)
                     /standard_name="562_Amp_Fwd"
                     /label=562_Amp_Fwd
     primer_bind     7094..7121
                     /standard_name="563_Amp_Rev"
                     /label=563_Amp_Rev
     primer_bind     7127..7151
                     /standard_name="ACK13"
                     /label=ACK13
     promoter        complement(7288..7316)
                     /note="Geneious type: Promoter"
     primer_bind     7360..7377
                     /standard_name="QB0090 pQE promoter"
                     /label=QB0090 pQE promoter
     primer_bind     complement(7430..7449)
                     /standard_name="QB0092 pRS-marker"
                     /label=QB0092 pRS-marker
     primer_bind     7630..7654
                     /standard_name="JLseq006_ACK14"
                     /label=JLseq006_ACK14
     primer_bind     7630..7654
                     /standard_name="ACK14"
                     /label=ACK14
     promoter        join(7637..7869,1..356)
     primer_bind     7637..7680
                     /standard_name="387_pAAV_fwd"
                     /label=387_pAAV_fwd
     primer_bind     complement(7687..7706)
                     /standard_name="QB1110 pSicoR"
                     /label=QB1110 pSicoR
     misc_feature    7826
                     /standard_name="C"
                     /label=C
                     /note="Geneious type: Editing History Replacement"
ORIGIN
        1 atatgccaag tacgccccct attgacgtca atgacggtaa atggcccgcc tggcattatg
       61 cccagtacat gaccttatgg gactttccta cttggcagta catctacgta ttagtcatcg
      121 ctattaccat ggtgatgcgg ttttggcagt acatcaatgg gcgtggatag cggtttgact
      181 cacggggatt tccaagtctc caccccattg acgtcaatgg gagtttgttt tggcaccaaa
      241 atcaacggga ctttccaaaa tgtcgtaaca actccgcccc attgacgcaa atgggcggta
      301 ggcgtgtacg gtgggaggtc tatataagca gagctggttt agtgaaccgt cagatccgct
      361 agagatccgc ggccgctaat acgactcact atagggagag ccgccaccat gaaacggaca
      421 gccgacggaa gcgagttcga gtcaccaaag aagaagcgga aagtctctga agtcgagttt
      481 agccacgagt attggatgag gcacgcactg accctggcaa agcgagcatg ggatgaaaga
      541 gaagtccccg tgggcgccgt gctggtgcac aacaatagag tgatcggaga gggatggaac
      601 aggccaatcg gccgccacga ccctaccgca cacgcagaga tcatggcact gaggcaggga
      661 ggcctggtca tgcagaatta ccgcctgatc gatgccaccc tgtatgtgac actggagcca
      721 tgcgtgatgt gcgcaggagc aatgatccac agcaggatcg gaagagtggt gttcggagca
      781 cgggacgcca agaccggcgc agcaggctcc ctgatggatg tgctgcacca ccccggcatg
      841 aaccaccggg tggagatcac agagggaatc ctggcagacg agtgcgccgc cctgctgagc
      901 gatttcttta gaatgcggag acaggagatc aaggcccaga agaaggcaca gagctccacc
      961 gactctggag gatctagcgg aggatcctct ggaagcgaga caccaggcac aagcgagtcc
     1021 gccacaccag agagctccgg cggctcctcc ggaggatcct ctgaggtgga gttttcccac
     1081 gagtactgga tgagacatgc cctgaccctg gccaagaggg cacgggatga gagggaggtg
     1141 cctgtgggag ccgtgctggt gctgaacaat agagtgatcg gcgagggctg gaacagagcc
     1201 atcggcctgc acgacccaac agcccatgcc gaaattatgg ccctgagaca gggcggcctg
     1261 gtcatgcaga actacagact gattgacgcc accctgtacg tgacattcga gccttgcgtg
     1321 atgtgcgccg gcgccatgat ccactctagg atcggccgcg tggtgtttgg cgtgaggaac
     1381 tcaaaaagag gcgccgcagg ctccctgatg aacgtgctga actaccccgg catgaatcac
     1441 cgcgtcgaaa ttaccgaggg aatcctggca gatgaatgtg ccgccctgct gtgcgatttc
     1501 tatcggatgc ctagacaggt gttcaatgct cagaagaagg cccagagctc catcaactcc
     1561 ggaggatcta gcggaggctc ctctggctct gagacacctg gcacaagcga gagcgcaaca
     1621 cctgaaagca gcgggggcag cagcgggggg tcagggaagc gaaattacat tctggggctg
     1681 gccattggca ttacatcagt gggctatggc atcattgact acgagacaag ggacgtgatc
     1741 gacgccggcg tgagactgtt caaggaggcc aacgtggaga acaatgaggg ccggagatcc
     1801 aagaggggag caaggcgcct gaagcggaga aggcgccaca gaatccagag agtgaagaag
     1861 ctgctgttcg attacaacct gctgaccgac cactccgagc tgtctggcat caatccttat
     1921 gaggccagag tgaagggcct gtcccagaag ctgtctgagg aggagtttag cgccgccctg
     1981 ctgcacctgg caaagaggag aggcgtgcac aacgtgaatg aggtggagga ggacaccggc
     2041 aacgagctgt ccacaaagga gcagatcagc cgcaattcca aggccctgga ggagaagtat
     2101 gtggccgagc tgcagctgga gcggctgaag aaggatggcg aggtgagggg ctccatcaat
     2161 cgcttcaaga cctctgacta cgtgaaggag gccaagcagc tgctgaaggt gcagaaggcc
     2221 taccaccagc tggatcagtc ctttatcgat acatatatcg acctgctgga gacaaggcgc
     2281 acatactatg agggaccagg agagggctct cccttcggct ggaaggacat caaggagtgg
     2341 tacgagatgc tgatgggcca ctgcacctat tttccagagg agctgagaag cgtgaagtac
     2401 gcctataacg ccgatctgta caacgccctg aatgacctga acaacctggt catcaccagg
     2461 gatgagaacg agaagctgga gtactatgag aagttccaga tcatcgagaa cgtgttcaag
     2521 cagaagaaga agcctacact gaagcagatc gccaaggaga tcctggtgaa cgaggaggac
     2581 atcaagggct accgcgtgac ctccacaggc aagccagagt tcaccaatct gaaggtgtat
     2641 cacgatatca aggacatcac agcccggaag gagatcatcg agaacgccga gctgctggat
     2701 cagatcgcca agatcctgac catctatcag agctccgagg acatccagga ggagctgacc
     2761 aacctgaata gcgagctgac acaggaggag atcgagcaga tcagcaatct gaagggctac
     2821 accggcacac acaacctgag cctgaaggcc atcaatctga tcctggatga gctgtggcac
     2881 acaaacgaca atcagatcgc catctttaac cggctgaagc tggtgccaaa gaaggtggac
     2941 ctgtcccagc agaaggagat cccaaccaca ctggtggacg atttcatcct gtctcccgtg
     3001 gtgaagcgga gcttcatcca gagcatcaaa gtgatcaacg ccatcatcaa gaagtacggc
     3061 ctgcccaatg atatcatcat cgagctggcc agggagaaga actccaagga cgcccagaag
     3121 atgatcaatg agatgcagaa gaggaaccgc cagaccaatg agcggatcga ggagatcatc
     3181 agaaccacag gcaaggagaa cgccaagtac ctgatcgaga agatcaagct gcacgatatg
     3241 caggagggca agtgtctgta ttctctggag gccatccctc tggaggacct gctgaacaat
     3301 ccattcaact acgaggtgga tcacatcatc ccccggagcg tgagcttcga caattctttt
     3361 aacaataagg tgctggtgaa gcaggaggag aacagcaaga agggcaatag gacccctttc
     3421 cagtacctgt ctagctccga ttctaagatc agctacgaga cattcaagaa gcacatcctg
     3481 aatctggcca agggcaaggg ccgcatcagc aagaccaaga aggagtacct gctggaggag
     3541 cgggacatca acagattctc cgtgcagaag gacttcatca accggaatct ggtggacacc
     3601 agatacgcca cacgcggcct gatgaatctg ctgcggtctt atttcagagt gaacaatctg
     3661 gatgtgaagg tgaagagcat caacggcggc ttcacctcct ttctgcggag aaagtggaag
     3721 tttaagaagg agcgcaacaa gggctataag caccacgccg aggatgccct gatcatcgcc
     3781 aatgccgact tcatctttaa ggagtggaag aagctggaca aggccaagaa agtgatggag
     3841 aaccagatgt tcgaggagaa gcaggccgag agcatgcccg agatcgagac agagcaggag
     3901 tacaaggaga ttttcatcac acctcaccag atcaagcaca tcaaggactt caaggactac
     3961 aagtattctc acagggtgga taagaagccc aaccgcaagc tgatcaatga caccctgtat
     4021 agcacacgga aggacgataa gggcaatacc ctgatcgtga acaatctgaa cggcctgtac
     4081 gacaaggata atgacaagct gaagaagctg atcaacaagt ctcccgagaa gctgctgatg
     4141 taccaccacg atcctcagac atatcagaag ctgaagctga tcatggagca gtacggcgac
     4201 gagaagaacc cactgtataa gtactatgag gagacaggca actacctgac aaagtatagc
     4261 aagaaggata atggccccgt gatcaagaag atcaagtact atggcaacaa gctgaatgcc
     4321 cacctggaca tcaccgacga ttaccctaac tctcgcaata aggtggtgaa gctgagcctg
     4381 aagccatacc ggttcgacgt gtacctggac aacggcgtgt ataagtttgt gacagtgaag
     4441 aatctggatg tgatcaagaa ggagaactac tatgaggtga acagcaagtg ctacgaggag
     4501 gccaagaagc tgaagaagat cagcaaccag gccgagttca tcgcctcttt ttacaagaat
     4561 gacctgatca agatcaatgg cgagctgtat agagtgatcg gcgtgaacaa tgatctgctg
     4621 aacagaatcg aagtgaatat gatcgacatc acctacaggg agtatctgga gaacatgaat
     4681 gataagaggc cccctcatat catcaagacc atcgcctcta agacacagag catcaagaag
     4741 tacagcacag acatcctggg gaacctgtat gaagtcaaga gcaagaaaca tcctcagatt
     4801 atcaagaaag gctctggcgg ctcaaaaaga accgccgacg gcagcgaatt cgagcccaag
     4861 aagaagagga aagtctaacc ggtcatcatc accatcacca ttgagtttaa acccgctgat
     4921 cagcctcgac tgtgccttct agttgccagc catctgttgt ttgcccctcc cccgtgcctt
     4981 ccttgaccct ggaaggtgcc actcccactg tcctttccta ataaaatgag gaaattgcat
     5041 cgcattgtct gagtaggtgt cattctattc tggggggtgg ggtggggcag gacagcaagg
     5101 gggaggattg ggaagacaat agcaggcatg ctggggatgc ggtgggctct atggcttctg
     5161 aggcggaaag aaccagctgg ggctcgatac cgtcgacctc tagctagagc ttggcgtaat
     5221 catggtcata gctgtttcct gtgtgaaatt gttatccgct cacaattcca cacaacatac
     5281 gagccggaag cataaagtgt aaagcctagg gtgcctaatg agtgagctaa ctcacattaa
     5341 ttgcgttgcg ctcactgccc gctttccagt cgggaaacct gtcgtgccag ctgcattaat
     5401 gaatcggcca acgcgcgggg agaggcggtt tgcgtattgg gcgctcttcc gcttcctcgc
     5461 tcactgactc gctgcgctcg gtcgttcggc tgcggcgagc ggtatcagct cactcaaagg
     5521 cggtaatacg gttatccaca gaatcagggg ataacgcagg aaagaacatg tgagcaaaag
     5581 gccagcaaaa ggccaggaac cgtaaaaagg ccgcgttgct ggcgtttttc cataggctcc
     5641 gcccccctga cgagcatcac aaaaatcgac gctcaagtca gaggtggcga aacccgacag
     5701 gactataaag ataccaggcg tttccccctg gaagctccct cgtgcgctct cctgttccga
     5761 ccctgccgct taccggatac ctgtccgcct ttctcccttc gggaagcgtg gcgctttctc
     5821 atagctcacg ctgtaggtat ctcagttcgg tgtaggtcgt tcgctccaag ctgggctgtg
     5881 tgcacgaacc ccccgttcag cccgaccgct gcgccttatc cggtaactat cgtcttgagt
     5941 ccaacccggt aagacacgac ttatcgccac tggcagcagc cactggtaac aggattagca
     6001 gagcgaggta tgtaggcggt gctacagagt tcttgaagtg gtggcctaac tacggctaca
     6061 ctagaagaac agtatttggt atctgcgctc tgctgaagcc agttaccttc ggaaaaagag
     6121 ttggtagctc ttgatccggc aaacaaacca ccgctggtag cggtggtttt tttgtttgca
     6181 agcagcagat tacgcgcaga aaaaaaggat ctcaagaaga tcctttgatc ttttctacgg
     6241 ggtctgacgc tcagtggaac gaaaactcac gttaagggat tttggtcatg agattatcaa
     6301 aaaggatctt cacctagatc cttttaaatt aaaaatgaag ttttaaatca atctaaagta
     6361 tatatgagta aacttggtct gacagttacc aatgcttaat cagtgaggca cctatctcag
     6421 cgatctgtct atttcgttca tccatagttg cctgactccc cgtcgtgtag ataactacga
     6481 tacgggaggg cttaccatct ggccccagtg ctgcaatgat accgcgagac ccacgctcac
     6541 cggctccaga tttatcagca ataaaccagc cagccggaag ggccgagcgc agaagtggtc
     6601 ctgcaacttt atccgcctcc atccagtcta ttaattgttg ccgggaagct agagtaagta
     6661 gttcgccagt taatagtttg cgcaacgttg ttgccattgc tacaggcatc gtggtgtcac
     6721 gctcgtcgtt tggtatggct tcattcagct ccggttccca acgatcaagg cgagttacat
     6781 gatcccccat gttgtgcaaa aaagcggtta gctccttcgg tcctccgatc gttgtcagaa
     6841 gtaagttggc cgcagtgtta tcactcatgg ttatggcagc actgcataat tctcttactg
     6901 tcatgccatc cgtaagatgc ttttctgtga ctggtgagta ctcaaccaag tcattctgag
     6961 aatagtgtat gcggcgaccg agttgctctt gcccggcgtc aatacgggat aataccgcgc
     7021 cacatagcag aactttaaaa gtgctcatca ttggaaaacg ttcttcgggg cgaaaactct
     7081 caaggatctt accgctgttg agatccagtt cgatgtaacc cactcgtgca cccaactgat
     7141 cttcagcatc ttttactttc accagcgttt ctgggtgagc aaaaacagga aggcaaaatg
     7201 ccgcaaaaaa gggaataagg gcgacacgga aatgttgaat actcatactc ttcctttttc
     7261 aatattattg aagcatttat cagggttatt gtctcatgag cggatacata tttgaatgta
     7321 tttagaaaaa taaacaaata ggggttccgc gcacatttcc ccgaaaagtg ccacctgacg
     7381 tcgacggatc gggagatcga tctcccgatc ccctagggtc gactctcagt acaatctgct
     7441 ctgatgccgc atagttaagc cagtatctgc tccctgcttg tgtgttggag gtcgctgagt
     7501 agtgcgcgag caaaatttaa gctacaacaa ggcaaggctt gaccgacaat tgcatgaaga
     7561 atctgcttag ggttaggcgt tttgcgctgc ttcgcgatgt acgggccaga tatacgcgtt
     7621 gacattgatt attgactagt tattaatagt aatcaattac ggggtcatta gttcatagcc
     7681 catatatgga gttccgcgtt acataactta cggtaaatgg cccgcctggc tgaccgccca
     7741 acgacccccg cccattgacg tcaataatga cgtatgttcc catagtaacg ccaataggga
     7801 ctttccattg acgtcaatgg gtggagtatt tacggtaaac tgcccacttg gcagtacatc
     7861 aagtgtatc
//
