Features (pLannotate 1.2.2; 17 found; start..end, strand, type, name):
    132..335     +  promoter       CMV promoter: human cytomegalovirus (CMV) immediate early promoter
    377..395     +  promoter       T7 promoter: promoter for bacteriophage T7 RNA polymerase
    466..942     +  CDS            tadA: TADA_ECOLI - Also known as yfhC. Experimental evidence at protein level: Swiss-Prot protein existence level 1. Catalyzes the deamination of adenosine to inosine at the wobble position 34 of tRNA(Arg2). Essential for cell viability. From Escherichia coli (strain K12).
   1063..1551    +  CDS            tadA: TADA_ECOLI - Also known as yfhC. Experimental evidence at protein level: Swiss-Prot protein existence level 1. Catalyzes the deamination of adenosine to inosine at the wobble position 34 of tRNA(Arg2). Essential for cell viability. From Escherichia coli (strain K12).
   1657..4812    +  CDS            cas9: CAS9_STAAU - Experimental evidence at protein level: Swiss-Prot protein existence level 1. CRISPR (clustered regularly interspaced short palindromic repeat) is an adaptive immune system that provides protection against mobile genetic elements (viruses, transposable elements and conjugative plasmids). CRISPR clusters contain spacers, sequences complementary to antecedent mobile elements, and target invading nucleic acids. CRISPR clusters are transcribed and processed into CRISPR RNA (crRNA). In type II CRISPR systems correct processing of pre-crRNA requires a trans- encoded small RNA (tracrRNA)
   4930..5154    +  polyA_signal   bGH poly(A) signal: bovine growth hormone polyadenylation signal
   5158..5179    +  promoter       SV40 promoter (fragment): SV40 enhancer and early promoter
   5184..5200    +  misc_feature   MCS (fragment): pBluescript multiple cloning site
   5249..5265    -  protein_bind   lac operator: The lac repressor binds to the lac operator to inhibit transcription in E. coli. This inhibition can be relieved by adding lactose or isopropyl-β-D-thiogalactopyranoside (IPTG). lac repressor encoded by lacI
   5273..5303    -  promoter       lac promoter: promoter for the E. coli lac operon
   5318..5339    -  protein_bind   CAP binding site: CAP binding activates transcription in the presence of cAMP. E. coli catabolite activator protein
   5352..5444    -  CDS            lacI (fragment): lac repressor; lacI; The lac repressor binds to the lac operator to inhibit transcription in E. coli. This inhibition can be relieved by adding lactose or isopropyl-β-D-thiogalactopyranoside (IPTG).
   5627..6215    -  rep_origin     ori: high-copy-number ColE1/pMB1/pBR322/pUC origin of replication
   6386..7246    -  CDS            AmpR: β-lactamase; bla; confers resistance to ampicillin, carbenicillin, and related antibiotics
   7247..7351    -  promoter       AmpR promoter: bla
   7422..7466    -  misc_feature   bom (fragment): basis of mobility region from pBR322
   7621..131     +  enhancer       CMV enhancer (across the origin): human cytomegalovirus immediate early enhancer
>Addgene plasmid #138503 | SaKKH-ABE8e-dimer | addgene full sequence | sequence record 273887 | Addgene NGS Result
ATATGCCAAGTACGCCCCCTATTGACGTCAATGACGGTAAATGGCCCGCCTGGCATTATGCCCAGTACAT
GACCTTATGGGACTTTCCTACTTGGCAGTACATCTACGTATTAGTCATCGCTATTACCATGGTGATGCGG
TTTTGGCAGTACATCAATGGGCGTGGATAGCGGTTTGACTCACGGGGATTTCCAAGTCTCCACCCCATTG
ACGTCAATGGGAGTTTGTTTTGGCACCAAAATCAACGGGACTTTCCAAAATGTCGTAACAACTCCGCCCC
ATTGACGCAAATGGGCGGTAGGCGTGTACGGTGGGAGGTCTATATAAGCAGAGCTGGTTTAGTGAACCGT
CAGATCCGCTAGAGATCCGCGGCCGCTAATACGACTCACTATAGGGAGAGCCGCCACCATGAAACGGACA
GCCGACGGAAGCGAGTTCGAGTCACCAAAGAAGAAGCGGAAAGTCTCTGAAGTCGAGTTTAGCCACGAGT
ATTGGATGAGGCACGCACTGACCCTGGCAAAGCGAGCATGGGATGAAAGAGAAGTCCCCGTGGGCGCCGT
GCTGGTGCACAACAATAGAGTGATCGGAGAGGGATGGAACAGGCCAATCGGCCGCCACGACCCTACCGCA
CACGCAGAGATCATGGCACTGAGGCAGGGAGGCCTGGTCATGCAGAATTACCGCCTGATCGATGCCACCC
TGTATGTGACACTGGAGCCATGCGTGATGTGCGCAGGAGCAATGATCCACAGCAGGATCGGAAGAGTGGT
GTTCGGAGCACGGGACGCCAAGACCGGCGCAGCAGGCTCCCTGATGGATGTGCTGCACCACCCCGGCATG
AACCACCGGGTGGAGATCACAGAGGGAATCCTGGCAGACGAGTGCGCCGCCCTGCTGAGCGATTTCTTTA
GAATGCGGAGACAGGAGATCAAGGCCCAGAAGAAGGCACAGAGCTCCACCGACTCTGGAGGATCTAGCGG
AGGATCCTCTGGAAGCGAGACACCAGGCACAAGCGAGTCCGCCACACCAGAGAGCTCCGGCGGCTCCTCC
GGAGGATCCTCTGAGGTGGAGTTTTCCCACGAGTACTGGATGAGACATGCCCTGACCCTGGCCAAGAGGG
CACGGGATGAGAGGGAGGTGCCTGTGGGAGCCGTGCTGGTGCTGAACAATAGAGTGATCGGCGAGGGCTG
GAACAGAGCCATCGGCCTGCACGACCCAACAGCCCATGCCGAAATTATGGCCCTGAGACAGGGCGGCCTG
GTCATGCAGAACTACAGACTGATTGACGCCACCCTGTACGTGACATTCGAGCCTTGCGTGATGTGCGCCG
GCGCCATGATCCACTCTAGGATCGGCCGCGTGGTGTTTGGCGTGAGGAACTCAAAAAGAGGCGCCGCAGG
CTCCCTGATGAACGTGCTGAACTACCCCGGCATGAATCACCGCGTCGAAATTACCGAGGGAATCCTGGCA
GATGAATGTGCCGCCCTGCTGTGCGATTTCTATCGGATGCCTAGACAGGTGTTCAATGCTCAGAAGAAGG
CCCAGAGCTCCATCAACTCCGGAGGATCTAGCGGAGGCTCCTCTGGCTCTGAGACACCTGGCACAAGCGA
GAGCGCAACACCTGAAAGCAGCGGGGGCAGCAGCGGGGGGTCAGGGAAGCGAAATTACATTCTGGGGCTG
GCCATTGGCATTACATCAGTGGGCTATGGCATCATTGACTACGAGACAAGGGACGTGATCGACGCCGGCG
TGAGACTGTTCAAGGAGGCCAACGTGGAGAACAATGAGGGCCGGAGATCCAAGAGGGGAGCAAGGCGCCT
GAAGCGGAGAAGGCGCCACAGAATCCAGAGAGTGAAGAAGCTGCTGTTCGATTACAACCTGCTGACCGAC
CACTCCGAGCTGTCTGGCATCAATCCTTATGAGGCCAGAGTGAAGGGCCTGTCCCAGAAGCTGTCTGAGG
AGGAGTTTAGCGCCGCCCTGCTGCACCTGGCAAAGAGGAGAGGCGTGCACAACGTGAATGAGGTGGAGGA
GGACACCGGCAACGAGCTGTCCACAAAGGAGCAGATCAGCCGCAATTCCAAGGCCCTGGAGGAGAAGTAT
GTGGCCGAGCTGCAGCTGGAGCGGCTGAAGAAGGATGGCGAGGTGAGGGGCTCCATCAATCGCTTCAAGA
CCTCTGACTACGTGAAGGAGGCCAAGCAGCTGCTGAAGGTGCAGAAGGCCTACCACCAGCTGGATCAGTC
CTTTATCGATACATATATCGACCTGCTGGAGACAAGGCGCACATACTATGAGGGACCAGGAGAGGGCTCT
CCCTTCGGCTGGAAGGACATCAAGGAGTGGTACGAGATGCTGATGGGCCACTGCACCTATTTTCCAGAGG
AGCTGAGAAGCGTGAAGTACGCCTATAACGCCGATCTGTACAACGCCCTGAATGACCTGAACAACCTGGT
CATCACCAGGGATGAGAACGAGAAGCTGGAGTACTATGAGAAGTTCCAGATCATCGAGAACGTGTTCAAG
CAGAAGAAGAAGCCTACACTGAAGCAGATCGCCAAGGAGATCCTGGTGAACGAGGAGGACATCAAGGGCT
ACCGCGTGACCTCCACAGGCAAGCCAGAGTTCACCAATCTGAAGGTGTATCACGATATCAAGGACATCAC
AGCCCGGAAGGAGATCATCGAGAACGCCGAGCTGCTGGATCAGATCGCCAAGATCCTGACCATCTATCAG
AGCTCCGAGGACATCCAGGAGGAGCTGACCAACCTGAATAGCGAGCTGACACAGGAGGAGATCGAGCAGA
TCAGCAATCTGAAGGGCTACACCGGCACACACAACCTGAGCCTGAAGGCCATCAATCTGATCCTGGATGA
GCTGTGGCACACAAACGACAATCAGATCGCCATCTTTAACCGGCTGAAGCTGGTGCCAAAGAAGGTGGAC
CTGTCCCAGCAGAAGGAGATCCCAACCACACTGGTGGACGATTTCATCCTGTCTCCCGTGGTGAAGCGGA
GCTTCATCCAGAGCATCAAAGTGATCAACGCCATCATCAAGAAGTACGGCCTGCCCAATGATATCATCAT
CGAGCTGGCCAGGGAGAAGAACTCCAAGGACGCCCAGAAGATGATCAATGAGATGCAGAAGAGGAACCGC
CAGACCAATGAGCGGATCGAGGAGATCATCAGAACCACAGGCAAGGAGAACGCCAAGTACCTGATCGAGA
AGATCAAGCTGCACGATATGCAGGAGGGCAAGTGTCTGTATTCTCTGGAGGCCATCCCTCTGGAGGACCT
GCTGAACAATCCATTCAACTACGAGGTGGATCACATCATCCCCCGGAGCGTGAGCTTCGACAATTCTTTT
AACAATAAGGTGCTGGTGAAGCAGGAGGAGAACAGCAAGAAGGGCAATAGGACCCCTTTCCAGTACCTGT
CTAGCTCCGATTCTAAGATCAGCTACGAGACATTCAAGAAGCACATCCTGAATCTGGCCAAGGGCAAGGG
CCGCATCAGCAAGACCAAGAAGGAGTACCTGCTGGAGGAGCGGGACATCAACAGATTCTCCGTGCAGAAG
GACTTCATCAACCGGAATCTGGTGGACACCAGATACGCCACACGCGGCCTGATGAATCTGCTGCGGTCTT
ATTTCAGAGTGAACAATCTGGATGTGAAGGTGAAGAGCATCAACGGCGGCTTCACCTCCTTTCTGCGGAG
AAAGTGGAAGTTTAAGAAGGAGCGCAACAAGGGCTATAAGCACCACGCCGAGGATGCCCTGATCATCGCC
AATGCCGACTTCATCTTTAAGGAGTGGAAGAAGCTGGACAAGGCCAAGAAAGTGATGGAGAACCAGATGT
TCGAGGAGAAGCAGGCCGAGAGCATGCCCGAGATCGAGACAGAGCAGGAGTACAAGGAGATTTTCATCAC
ACCTCACCAGATCAAGCACATCAAGGACTTCAAGGACTACAAGTATTCTCACAGGGTGGATAAGAAGCCC
AACCGCAAGCTGATCAATGACACCCTGTATAGCACACGGAAGGACGATAAGGGCAATACCCTGATCGTGA
ACAATCTGAACGGCCTGTACGACAAGGATAATGACAAGCTGAAGAAGCTGATCAACAAGTCTCCCGAGAA
GCTGCTGATGTACCACCACGATCCTCAGACATATCAGAAGCTGAAGCTGATCATGGAGCAGTACGGCGAC
GAGAAGAACCCACTGTATAAGTACTATGAGGAGACAGGCAACTACCTGACAAAGTATAGCAAGAAGGATA
ATGGCCCCGTGATCAAGAAGATCAAGTACTATGGCAACAAGCTGAATGCCCACCTGGACATCACCGACGA
TTACCCTAACTCTCGCAATAAGGTGGTGAAGCTGAGCCTGAAGCCATACCGGTTCGACGTGTACCTGGAC
AACGGCGTGTATAAGTTTGTGACAGTGAAGAATCTGGATGTGATCAAGAAGGAGAACTACTATGAGGTGA
ACAGCAAGTGCTACGAGGAGGCCAAGAAGCTGAAGAAGATCAGCAACCAGGCCGAGTTCATCGCCTCTTT
TTACAAGAATGACCTGATCAAGATCAATGGCGAGCTGTATAGAGTGATCGGCGTGAACAATGATCTGCTG
AACAGAATCGAAGTGAATATGATCGACATCACCTACAGGGAGTATCTGGAGAACATGAATGATAAGAGGC
CCCCTCATATCATCAAGACCATCGCCTCTAAGACACAGAGCATCAAGAAGTACAGCACAGACATCCTGGG
GAACCTGTATGAAGTCAAGAGCAAGAAACATCCTCAGATTATCAAGAAAGGCTCTGGCGGCTCAAAAAGA
ACCGCCGACGGCAGCGAATTCGAGCCCAAGAAGAAGAGGAAAGTCTAACCGGTCATCATCACCATCACCA
TTGAGTTTAAACCCGCTGATCAGCCTCGACTGTGCCTTCTAGTTGCCAGCCATCTGTTGTTTGCCCCTCC
CCCGTGCCTTCCTTGACCCTGGAAGGTGCCACTCCCACTGTCCTTTCCTAATAAAATGAGGAAATTGCAT
CGCATTGTCTGAGTAGGTGTCATTCTATTCTGGGGGGTGGGGTGGGGCAGGACAGCAAGGGGGAGGATTG
GGAAGACAATAGCAGGCATGCTGGGGATGCGGTGGGCTCTATGGCTTCTGAGGCGGAAAGAACCAGCTGG
GGCTCGATACCGTCGACCTCTAGCTAGAGCTTGGCGTAATCATGGTCATAGCTGTTTCCTGTGTGAAATT
GTTATCCGCTCACAATTCCACACAACATACGAGCCGGAAGCATAAAGTGTAAAGCCTAGGGTGCCTAATG
AGTGAGCTAACTCACATTAATTGCGTTGCGCTCACTGCCCGCTTTCCAGTCGGGAAACCTGTCGTGCCAG
CTGCATTAATGAATCGGCCAACGCGCGGGGAGAGGCGGTTTGCGTATTGGGCGCTCTTCCGCTTCCTCGC
TCACTGACTCGCTGCGCTCGGTCGTTCGGCTGCGGCGAGCGGTATCAGCTCACTCAAAGGCGGTAATACG
GTTATCCACAGAATCAGGGGATAACGCAGGAAAGAACATGTGAGCAAAAGGCCAGCAAAAGGCCAGGAAC
CGTAAAAAGGCCGCGTTGCTGGCGTTTTTCCATAGGCTCCGCCCCCCTGACGAGCATCACAAAAATCGAC
GCTCAAGTCAGAGGTGGCGAAACCCGACAGGACTATAAAGATACCAGGCGTTTCCCCCTGGAAGCTCCCT
CGTGCGCTCTCCTGTTCCGACCCTGCCGCTTACCGGATACCTGTCCGCCTTTCTCCCTTCGGGAAGCGTG
GCGCTTTCTCATAGCTCACGCTGTAGGTATCTCAGTTCGGTGTAGGTCGTTCGCTCCAAGCTGGGCTGTG
TGCACGAACCCCCCGTTCAGCCCGACCGCTGCGCCTTATCCGGTAACTATCGTCTTGAGTCCAACCCGGT
AAGACACGACTTATCGCCACTGGCAGCAGCCACTGGTAACAGGATTAGCAGAGCGAGGTATGTAGGCGGT
GCTACAGAGTTCTTGAAGTGGTGGCCTAACTACGGCTACACTAGAAGAACAGTATTTGGTATCTGCGCTC
TGCTGAAGCCAGTTACCTTCGGAAAAAGAGTTGGTAGCTCTTGATCCGGCAAACAAACCACCGCTGGTAG
CGGTGGTTTTTTTGTTTGCAAGCAGCAGATTACGCGCAGAAAAAAAGGATCTCAAGAAGATCCTTTGATC
TTTTCTACGGGGTCTGACACTCAGTGGAACGAAAACTCACGTTAAGGGATTTTGGTCATGAGATTATCAA
AAAGGATCTTCACCTAGATCCTTTTAAATTAAAAATGAAGTTTTAAATCAATCTAAAGTATATATGAGTA
AACTTGGTCTGACAGTTACCAATGCTTAATCAGTGAGGCACCTATCTCAGCGATCTGTCTATTTCGTTCA
TCCATAGTTGCCTGACTCCCCGTCGTGTAGATAACTACGATACGGGAGGGCTTACCATCTGGCCCCAGTG
CTGCAATGATACCGCGAGACCCACGCTCACCGGCTCCAGATTTATCAGCAATAAACCAGCCAGCCGGAAG
GGCCGAGCGCAGAAGTGGTCCTGCAACTTTATCCGCCTCCATCCAGTCTATTAATTGTTGCCGGGAAGCT
AGAGTAAGTAGTTCGCCAGTTAATAGTTTGCGCAACGTTGTTGCCATTGCTACAGGCATCGTGGTGTCAC
GCTCGTCGTTTGGTATGGCTTCATTCAGCTCCGGTTCCCAACGATCAAGGCGAGTTACATGATCCCCCAT
GTTGTGCAAAAAAGCGGTTAGCTCCTTCGGTCCTCCGATCGTTGTCAGAAGTAAGTTGGCCGCAGTGTTA
TCACTCATGGTTATGGCAGCACTGCATAATTCTCTTACTGTCATGCCATCCGTAAGATGCTTTTCTGTGA
CTGGTGAGTACTCAACCAAGTCATTCTGAGAATAGTGTATGCGGCGACCGAGTTGCTCTTGCCCGGCGTC
AATACGGGATAATACCGCGCCACATAGCAGAACTTTAAAAGTGCTCATCATTGGAAAACGTTCTTCGGGG
CGAAAACTCTCAAGGATCTTACCGCTGTTGAGATCCAGTTCGATGTAACCCACTCGTGCACCCAACTGAT
CTTCAGCATCTTTTACTTTCACCAGCGTTTCTGGGTGAGCAAAAACAGGAAGGCAAAATGCCGCAAAAAA
GGGAATAAGGGCGACACGGAAATGTTGAATACTCATACTCTTCCTTTTTCAATATTATTGAAGCATTTAT
CAGGGTTATTGTCTCATGAGCGGATACATATTTGAATGTATTTAGAAAAATAAACAAATAGGGGTTCCGC
GCACATTTCCCCGAAAAGTGCCACCTGACGTCGACGGATCGGGAGATCGATCTCCCGATCCCCTAGGGTC
GACTCTCAGTACAATCTGCTCTGATGCCGCATAGTTAAGCCAGTATCTGCTCCCTGCTTGTGTGTTGGAG
GTCGCTGAGTAGTGCGCGAGCAAAATTTAAGCTACAACAAGGCAAGGCTTGACCGACAATTGCATGAAGA
ATCTGCTTAGGGTTAGGCGTTTTGCGCTGCTTCGCGATGTACGGGCCAGATATACGCGTTGACATTGATT
ATTGACTAGTTATTAATAGTAATCAATTACGGGGTCATTAGTTCATAGCCCATATATGGAGTTCCGCGTT
ACATAACTTACGGTAAATGGCCCGCCTGGCTGACCGCCCAACGACCCCCGCCCATTGACGTCAATAATGA
CGTATGTTCCCATAGTAACGCCAATAGGGACTTTCCATTGACGTCAATGGGTGGAGTATTTACGGTAAAC
TGCCCACTTGGCAGTACATCAAGTGTATC
